>Addgene plasmid #84134 | pFGC5941-PacI-ath-STTM415 | addgene full sequence | sequence record 167305 | Addgene NGS Result
TGAGACTTTTCAACAAAGGGTAATTTCGGGAAACCTCCTCGGATTCCATTGCCCAGCTATCTGTCACTTC
ATCGAAAGGACAGTGGAAAAGGAAGGTGGCTCCTACAAATGCCATCATTGCGATAAAGGAAAGGCTATCA
TTCAAGATGCCTCTGCCGACAGTGGTCCCAAAGATGGACCCCCACCCACGAGGAGCATCGTGGAAAAAGA
AGACGTTCCAACCACGTCTTCAAAGCAAGTGGATTGATGTGACATCTCCACTGACATAAGGGATGACGCA
CAACCCCACTATCCTTCGCAAGACCCTTCCTCTATATAAGGAAGTTCATTTCATTTGGAGAGGACAGCCC
AAGCTTATGTTCTGTTTCGACTGCTCTGTTGTTGTTGTTGTTATGGTCTAATTTAAATATGGTCTAAAGA
AGAAGAATATGTTCTGTTTCGACTGCTCTGTTGAATTCGGTACGCTGAAATCACCAGTCTCTCTCTACAA
ATCTATCTCTCTCTATTTTCTCCATAAATAATGTGTGAGTAGTTTCCCGATAAGGGAAATTAGGGTTCTT
ATAGGGTTTCGCTCATGTGTTGAGCATATAAGAAACCCTTAGTATGTATTTGTATTTGTAAAATACTTCT
ATCAATAAAATTTCTAATTCCTAAAACCAAAATCCAGTACTAAAATCCAGATCTCCTAAAGTCCCTATAG
ATCTTTGTCGTGAATATAAACCAGACACGAGACGACTAGACCTGGAGCCCAGACGCCGTTCGAAGCTAGA
AGTACCGCTTAGGCAGGAGGCCGTTAGGGAAAAGATGCTAAGGCAGGGTTGGTTACGTTGACTCCCCCGT
AGGTTTGGTTTAAATATGATGAAGTGGACGGAAGGAAGGAGGAAGACAAGGAAGGATAAGGTTGCAGGCC
CTGTGCAAGGTAAGAAGATGGAAATTTGATAGAGGTACGCTACTATACTTATACTATACGCTAAGGGAAT
GATTGTATTTATACCCTATACCCCCTAATAACCCCTTATCAATTTAAGAAATAATCCGCATAAGCCCCCG
CTTAAAAATTGGTATCAGAGCCATGAGTAGGTCTATGACCAAAACTCAAGAGGATAAAACCTCACCAAAA
TACGAAAGAGTCCTTAACTCTAAAGATAAAAGATCTTTCAAGATCAAAACTAGTTCCCTCACACCGGTGA
CGGGGATCGCATGCGACCTCTAGACCATCACATTGGAGCTTCAGCTGCTCGAGTTCTATAGTGTCACCTA
AATCGTATGTGTATGATACATAAGGTTATGTATTAATTGTAGCCGCGTTCTTACGTCGACGTACCAATTA
CGCCCCGCCCTGTCACTCATCGCAGTACTGTTGTAATTCATTAAGCATTCTGCCGACATGGAAGCCATCA
CAAACGGCATGATGAACCTGAATCGCCAGCGGCATCAGCACCTTGTCGCCTTGCGTATAATATTTGCCCA
TGGTGAAAACGGGGGCGAAGAAGTTGTCCATATTGGCCACGTTTAAATCAAAACCGGTGAAACTCACCCA
GGGATTGGCTGAGACGAAAAACATATTCTCAATAAACCCTTTAGGGAAATAGGCCAGGTTTTCACCGTAA
CACGCCACATCTTGCGAATATATGTGTAGAAACTGCCGGAAATCGTCGTGGTATTCACTCCAGAGCGATG
AAAACGTTTCAGTTTGCTCATGGAAAACGGTGTAACAAGGGTGAACACTATCCCATATTACCAGCTCACC
GTCTTTCATTGCCATACGGAACTCCGGATGAGCATTCATCAGGCGGGCAAGAATGTGAATAAAGGCCGGA
TAAAACTTGTGCTTATTTTTCTTTACGGTCTTTAAAAAGGCCGTAATATCCAGCTGAACGGTCTGGTTAT
AGGTACATTGAGCAACTGACTGAAATGCCTCAAAATGTTCTTTACGATGCCATTGGGATATATCAACGGT
GGTATATCCAGTGATTTCTTTCTCCATTTTAGCTTCCTTAGCTCCTGAAAATCTCGATAACTCATTAAAG
CTTATCGATGATAAGCTGTCAAACATGAGAATTTAGCCCGCCTAATGAGCGGGCTTTTTGTTGTGATCCG
CGTTGCTGGCGTTTTTCCATAGGCTCCGCCCCCCCGACGAGCATCACAAAAATCGACGCTCAAGTCAGAG
GTGGCGAAACCCGACAGGACTATAAAGATACCAGGCGTTTCCCCCCTGGAAGCTCCCTCGTGCGCTCTCC
TGTTCCGACCCTGCCGCTTACCGGATACCTGTCCGCCTTTCTTAATTAAGACCCGGGACTAGTCCCTAGA
GTCCTGCTTTAATGAGATATGCGAGACGCCTATGATCGCATGATATTTGCTTTCAATTCTGTTGTGCACG
TTGTAAAAAACCTGAGCATGTGTAGCTCAGATCCTTACCGCCGGTTTCGGTTCATTCTAATGAATATATC
ACCCGTTACTATCGTATTTTTATGAATAATATTCTCCGTTCAATTTACTGATTGTACCCTACTACTTATA
TGTACAATATTAAAATGAAAACAATATATTGTGCTGAATAGGTTTATAGCGACATCTATGATAGAGCGCC
ACAATAACAAACAATTGCGTTTTATTATTACAAATCCAATTTTAAAAAAAGCGGCAGAACCGGTCAAACC
TAAAAGACTGATTACATAAATCTTATTCAAATTTCAAAAGTGCCCCAGGGGCTAGTATCTACGACACACC
GAGCGGCGAACTAATAACGCTCACTGAAGGGAACTCCGGTTCCCCGCCGGCGCGCATGGGTGAGATTCCT
TGAAGTTGAGTATTGGCCGTCCGCTCTACCGAAAGTTACGGGCACCATTCAACCCGGTCCAGCACGGCGG
CCGGGTAACCGACTTGCTGCCCCGAGAATTATGCAGCATTTTTTTGGTGTATGTGGGCCCCAAATGAAGT
GCAGGTCAAACCTTGACAGTGACGACAAATCGTTGGGCGGGTCCAGGGCGAATTTTGCGACAACATGTCG
AGGCTCAGCAGGACCTGCAGGCATGCAAGCTTGGCACTGGCCGTCGTTTTACAACGTCGTGACTGGGAAA
ACCCTGGCGTTACCCAACTTAATCGCCTTGCAGCACATCCCCCTTTCGCCAGCTGGCGTAATAGCGAAGA
GGCCCGCACCGATCGCCCTTCCCAACAGTTGCGCAGCCTGAATGGCGAATGCTAGAGCAGCTTGAGCTTG
GATCAGATTGTCGTTTCCCGCCTTCAGTTTAAACTATCAGTGTTTGACAGGATATATTGGCGGGTAAACC
TAAGAGAAAAGAGCGTTTATTAGAATAATCGGATATTTAAAAGGGCGTGAAAAGGTTTATCCGTTCGTCC
ATTTGTATGTGCATGCCAACCACAGGGTTCCCCTCGGGATCAAAGTACTTTGATCCAACCCCTCCGCTGC
TATAGTGCAGTCGGCTTCTGACGTTCAGTGCAGCCGTCTTCTGAAAACGACATGTCGCACAAGTCCTAAG
TTACGCGACAGGCTGCCGCCCTGCCCTTTTCCTGGCGTTTTCTTGTCGCGTGTTTTAGTCGCATAAAGTA
GAATACTTGCGACTAGAACCGGAGACATTACGCCATGAACAAGAGCGCCGCCGCTGGCCTGCTGGGCTAT
GCCCGCGTCAGCACCGACGACCAGGACTTGACCAACCAACGGGCCGAACTGCACGCGGCCGGCTGCACCA
AGCTGTTTTCCGAGAAGATCACCGGCACCAGGCGCGACCGCCCGGAGCTGGCCAGGATGCTTGACCACCT
ACGCCCTGGCGACGTTGTGACAGTGACCAGGCTAGACCGCCTGGCCCGCAGCACCCGCGACCTACTGGAC
ATTGCCGAGCGCATCCAGGAGGCCGGCGCGGGCCTGCGTAGCCTGGCAGAGCCGTGGGCCGACACCACCA
CGCCGGCCGGCCGCATGGTGTTGACCGTGTTCGCCGGCATTGCCGAGTTCGAGCGTTCCCTAATCATCGA
CCGCACCCGGAGCGGGCGCGAGGCCGCCAAGGCCCGAGGCGTGAAGTTTGGCCCCCGCCCTACCCTCACC
CCGGCACAGATCGCGCACGCCCGCGAGCTGATCGACCAGGAAGGCCGCACCGTGAAAGAGGCGGCTGCAC
TGCTTGGCGTGCATCGCTCGACCCTGTACCGCGCACTTGAGCGCAGCGAGGAAGTGACGCCCACCGAGGC
CAGGCGGCGCGGTGCCTTCCGTGAGGACGCATTGACCGAGGCCGACGCCCTGGCGGCCGCCGAGAATGAA
CGCCAAGAGGAACAAGCATGAAACCGCACCAGGACGGCCAGGACGAACCGTTTTTCATTACCGAAGAGAT
CGAGGCGGAGATGATCGCGGCCGGGTACGTGTTCGAGCCGCCCGCGCACGTCTCAACCGTGCGGCTGCAT
GAAATCCTGGCCGGTTTGTCTGATGCCAAGCTGGCGGCCTGGCCGGCCAGCTTGGCCGCTGAAGAAACCG
AGCGCCGCCGTCTAAAAAGGTGATGTGTATTTGAGTAAAACAGCTTGCGTCATGCGGTCGCTGCGTATAT
GATGCGATGAGTAAATAAACAAATACGCAAGGGGAACGCATGAAGGTTATCGCTGTACTTAACCAGAAAG
GCGGGTCAGGCAAGACGACCATCGCAACCCATCTAGCCCGCGCCCTGCAACTCGCCGGGGCCGATGTTCT
GTTAGTCGATTCCGATCCCCAGGGCAGTGCCCGCGATTGGGCGGCCGTGCGGGAAGATCAACCGCTAACC
GTTGTCGGCATCGACCGCCCGACGATTGACCGCGACGTGAAGGCCATCGGCCGGCGCGACTTCGTAGTGA
TCGACGGAGCGCCCCAGGCGGCGGACTTGGCTGTGTCCGCGATCAAGGCAGCCGACTTCGTGCTGATTCC
GGTGCAGCCAAGCCCTTACGACATATGGGCCACCGCCGACCTGGTGGAGCTGGTTAAGCAGCGCATTGAG
GTCACGGATGGAAGGCTACAAGCGGCCTTTGTCGTGTCGCGGGCGATCAAAGGCACGCGCATCGGCGGTG
AGGTTGCCGAGGCGCTGGCCGGGTACGAGCTGCCCATTCTTGAGTCCCGTATCACGCAGCGCGTGAGCTA
CCCAGGCACTGCCGCCGCCGGCACAACCGTTCTTGAATCAGAACCCGAGGGCGACGCTGCCCGCGAGGTC
CAGGCGCTGGCCGCTGAAATTAAATCAAAACTCATTTGAGTTAATGAGGTAAAGAGAAAATGAGCAAAAG
CACAAACACGCTAAGTGCCGGCCGTCCGAGCGCACGCAGCAGCAAGGCTGCAACGTTGGCCAGCCTGGCA
GACACGCCAGCCATGAAGCGGGTCAACTTTCAGTTGCCGGCGGAGGATCACACCAAGCTGAAGATGTACG
CGGTACGCCAAGGCAAGACCATTACCGAGCTGCTATCTGAATACATCGCGCAGCTACCAGAGTAAATGAG
CAAATGAATAAATGAGTAGATGAATTTTAGCGGCTAAAGGAGGCGGCATGGAAAATCAAGAACAACCAGG
CACCGACGCCGTGGAATGCCCCATGTGTGGAGGAACGGGCGGTTGGCCAGGCGTAAGCGGCTGGGTTGCC
TGCCGGCCCTGCAATGGCACTGGAACCCCCAAGCCCGAGGAATCGGCGTGAGCGGTCGCAAACCATCCGG
CCCGGTACAAATCGGCGCGGCGCTGGGTGATGACCTGGTGGAGAAGTTGAAGGCCGCGCAGGCCGCCCAG
CGGCAACGCATCGAGGCAGAAGCACGCCCCGGTGAATCGTGGCAAGCGGCCGCTGATCGAATCCGCAAAG
AATCCCGGCAACCGCCGGCAGCCGGTGCGCCGTCGATTAGGAAGCCGCCCAAGGGCGACGAGCAACCAGA
TTTTTTCGTTCCGATGCTCTATGACGTGGGCACCCGCGATAGTCGCAGCATCATGGACGTGGCCGTTTTC
CGTCTGTCGAAGCGTGACCGACGAGCTGGCGAGGTGATCCGCTACGAGCTTCCAGACGGGCACGTAGAGG
TTTCCGCAGGGCCGGCCGGCATGGCCAGTGTGTGGGATTACGACCTGGTACTGATGGCGGTTTCCCATCT
AACCGAATCCATGAACCGATACCGGGAAGGGAAGGGAGACAAGCCCGGCCGCGTGTTCCGTCCACACGTT
GCGGACGTACTCAAGTTCTGCCGGCGAGCCGATGGCGGAAAGCAGAAAGACGACCTGGTAGAAACCTGCA
TTCGGTTAAACACCACGCACGTTGCCATGCAGCGTACGAAGAAGGCCAAGAACGGCCGCCTGGTGACGGT
ATCCGAGGGTGAAGCCTTGATTAGCCGCTACAAGATCGTAAAGAGCGAAACCGGGCGGCCGGAGTACATC
GAGATCGAGCTAGCTGATTGGATGTACCGCGAGATCACAGAAGGCAAGAACCCGGACGTGCTGACGGTTC
ACCCCGATTACTTTTTGATCGATCCCGGCATCGGCCGTTTTCTCTACCGCCTGGCACGCCGCGCCGCAGG
CAAGGCAGAAGCCAGATGGTTGTTCAAGACGATCTACGAACGCAGTGGCAGCGCCGGAGAGTTCAAGAAG
TTCTGTTTCACCGTGCGCAAGCTGATCGGGTCAAATGACCTGCCGGAGTACGATTTGAAGGAGGAGGCGG
GGCAGGCTGGCCCGATCCTAGTCATGCGCTACCGCAACCTGATCGAGGGCGAAGCATCCGCCGGTTCCTA
ATGTACGGAGCAGATGCTAGGGCAAATTGCCCTAGCAGGGGAAAAAGGTCGAAAAGGTCTCTTTCCTGTG
GATAGCACGTACATTGGGAACCCAAAGCCGTACATTGGGAACCGGAACCCGTACATTGGGAACCCAAAGC
CGTACATTGGGAACCGGTCACACATGTAAGTGACTGATATAAAAGAGAAAAAAGGCGATTTTTCCGCCTA
AAACTCTTTAAAACTTATTAAAACTCTTAAAACCCGCCTGGCCTGTGCATAACTGTCTGGCCAGCGCACA
GCCGAAGAGCTGCAAAAAGCGCCTACCCTTCGGTCGCTGCGCTCCCTACGCCCCGCCGCTTCGCGTCGGC
CTATCGCGGCCGCTGGCCGCTCAAAAATGGCTGGCCTACGGCCAGGCAATCTACCAGGGCGCGGACAAGC
CGCGCCGTCGCCACTCGACCGCCGGCGCCCACATCAAGGCACCCTGCCTCGCGCGTTTCGGTGATGACGG
TGAAAACCTCTGACACATGCAGCTCCCGGAGACGGTCACAGCTTGTCTGTAAGCGGATGCCGGGAGCAGA
CAAGCCCGTCAGGGCGCGTCAGCGGGTGTTGGCGGGTGTCGGGGCGCAGCCATGACCCAGTCACGTAGCG
ATAGCGGAGTGTATACTGGCTTAACTATGCGGCATCAGAGCAGATTGTACTGAGAGTGCACCATATGCGG
TGTGAAATACCGCACAGATGCGTAAGGAGAAAATACCGCATCAGGCGCTCTTCCGCTTCCTCGCTCACTG
ACTCGCTGCGCTCGGTCGTTCGGCTGCGGCGAGCGGTATCAGCTCACTCAAAGGCGGTAATACGGTTATC
CACAGAATCAGGGGATAACGCAGGAAAGAACATGTGAGCAAAAGGCCAGCAAAAGGCCAGGAACCGTAAA
AAGGCCGCGTTGCTGGCGTTTTTCCATAGGCTCCGCCCCCCTGACGAGCATCACAAAAATCGACGCTCAA
GTCAGAGGTGGCGAAACCCGACAGGACTATAAAGATACCAGGCGTTTCCCCCTGGAAGCTCCCTCGTGCG
CTCTCCTGTTCCGACCCTGCCGCTTACCGGATACCTGTCCGCCTTTCTCCCTTCGGGAAGCGTGGCGCTT
TCTCATAGCTCACGCTGTAGGTATCTCAGTTCGGTGTAGGTCGTTCGCTCCAAGCTGGGCTGTGTGCACG
AACCCCCCGTTCAGCCCGACCGCTGCGCCTTATCCGGTAACTATCGTCTTGAGTCCAACCCGGTAAGACA
CGACTTATCGCCACTGGCAGCAGCCACTGGTAACAGGATTAGCAGAGCGAGGTATGTAGGCGGTGCTACA
GAGTTCTTGAAGTGGTGGCCTAACTACGGCTACACTAGAAGGACAGTATTTGGTATCTGCGCTCTGCTGA
AGCCAGTTACCTTCGGAAAAAGAGTTGGTAGCTCTTGATCCGGCAAACAAACCACCGCTGGTAGCGGTGG
TTTTTTTGTTTGCAAGCAGCAGATTACGCGCAGAAAAAAAGGATCTCAAGAAGATCCTTTGATCTTTTCT
ACGGGGTCTGACGCTCAGTGGAACGAAAACTCACGTTAAGGGATTTTGGTCATGCATTCTAGGTACTAAA
ACAATTCATCCAGTAAAATATAATATTTTATTTTCTCCCAATCAGGCTTGATCCCCAGTAAGTCAAAAAA
TAGCTCGACATACTGTTCTTCCCCGATATCCTCCCTGATCGACCGGACGCAGAAGGCAATGTCATACCAC
TTGTCCGCCCTGCCGCTTCTCCCAAGATCAATAAAGCCACTTACTTTGCCATCTTTCACAAAGATGTTGC
TGTCTCCCAGGTCGCCGTGGGAAAAGACAAGTTCCTCTTCGGGCTTTTCCGTCTTTAAAAAATCATACAG
CTCGCGCGGATCTTTAAATGGAGTGTCTTCTTCCCAGTTTTCGCAATCCACATCGGCCAGATCGTTATTC
AGTAAGTAATCCAATTCGGCTAAGCGGCTGTCTAAGCTATTCGTATAGGGACAATCCGATATGTCGATGG
AGTGAAAGAGCCTGATGCACTCCGCATACAGCTCGATAATCTTTTCAGGGCTTTGTTCATCTTCATACTC
TTCCGAGCAAAGGACGCCATCGGCCTCACTCATGAGCAGATTGCTCCAGCCATCATGCCGTTCAAAGTGC
AGGACCTTTGGAACAGGCAGCTTTCCTTCCAGCCATAGCATCATGTCCTTTTCCCGTTCCACATCATAGG
TGGTCCCTTTATACCGGCTGTCCGTCATTTTTAAATATAGGTTTTCATTTTCTCCCACCAGCTTATATAC
CTTAGCAGGAGACATTCCTTCCGTATCTTTTACGCAGCGGTATTTTTCGATCAGTTTTTTCAATTCCGGT
GATATTCTCATTTTAGCCATTTATTATTTCCTTCCTCTTTTCTACAGTATTTAAAGATACCCCAAGAAGC
TAATTATAACAAGACGAACTCCAATTCACTGTTCCTTGCATTCTAAAACCTTAAATACCAGAAAACAGCT
TTTTCAAAGTTGTTTTCAAAGTTGGCGTATAACATAGTATCGACGGAGCCGATTTTGAAACCGCGGTGAT
CACAGGCAGCAACGCTCTGTCATCGTTACAATCAACATGCTACCCTCCGCGAGATCATCCGTGTTTCAAA
CCCGGCAGCTTAGTTGCCGTTCTTCCGAATAGCATCGGTAACATGAGCAAAGTCTGCCGCCTTACAACGG
CTCTCCCGCTGACGCCGTCCCGGACTGATGGGCTGCCTGTATCGAGTGGTGATTTTGTGCCGAGCTGCCG
GTCGGGGAGCTGTTGGCTGGCTGGTGGCAGGATATATTGTGGTGTAAACAAATTGACGCTTAGACAACTT
AATAACACATTGCGGACGTTTTTAATGTACTGAATTAACGCCGAATTAATTCGAGCTCGGATCTGATAAT
TTATTTGAAAATTCATAAGAAAAGCAAACGTTACATGAATTGATGAAACAATACAAAGACAGATAAAGCC
ACGCACATTTAGGATATTGGCCGAGATTACTGAATATTGAGTAAGATCACGGAATTTCTGACAGGAGCAT
GTCTTCAATTCAGCCCAAATGGCAGTTGAAATACTCAAACCGCCCCATATGCAGGAGCGGATCATTCATT
GTTTGTTTGGTTGCCTTTGCCAACATGGGAGTCCAAGATTCTGCAGTCAAATCTCGGTGACGGGCAGGAC
CGGACGGGGCGGTACCGGCAGGCTGAAGTCCAGCTGCCAGAAACCCACGTCATGCCAGTTCCCGTGCTTG
AAGCCGGCCGCCCGCAGCATGCCGCGGGGGGCATATCCGAGCGCCTCGTGCATGCGCACGCTCGGGTCGT
TGGGCAGCCCGATGACAGCGACCACGCTCTTGAAGCCCTGTGCCTCCAGGGACTTCAGCAGGTGGGTGTA
GAGCGTGGAGCCCAGTCCCGTCCGCTGGTGGCGGGGGGAGACGTACACGGTCGACTCGGCCGTCCAGTCG
TAGGCGTTGCGTGCCTTCCAGGGGCCCGCGTAGGCGATGCCGGCGACCTCGCCGTCCACCTCGGCGACGA
GCCAGGGATAGCGCTCCCGCAGACGGACGAGGTCGTCCGTCCACTCCTGCGGTTCCTGCGGCTCGGTACG
GAAGTTGACCGTGCTTGTCTCGATGTAGTGGTTGACGATGGTGCAGACCGCCGGCATGTCCGCCTCGGTG
GCACGGCGGATGTCGGCCGGGCGTCGTTCTGGGCTCATCGATTCGATTTGGTGTATCGAGATTGGTTATG
AAATTCAGATGCTAGTGTAATGTATTGGTAATTTGGGAAGATATAATAGGAAGCAAGGCTATTTATCCAT
TTCTGAAAAGGCGAAATGGCGTCACCGCGAGCGTCACGCGCATTCCGTTCTTGCTGTAAAGCGTTGTTTG
GTACACTTTTGACTAGCGAGGCTTGGCGTGTCAGCGTATCTATTCAAAAGTCGTTAATGGCTGCGGATCA
AGAAAAAGTTGGAATAGAAACAGAATACCCGCGAAATTCAGGCCCGGTTGCCATGTCCTACACGCCGAAA
TAAACGACCAAATTAGTAGAAAAATAAAAACTGACTCGGATACTTACGTCACGTCTTGCGCACTGATTTG
AAAAATCTCAGAATTCATGGATCCTAGGTGAGTCTAGAGAGTTAATTAAGTTTGCAAGCAGCAGATTACG
CGCTTTGTCGAGATAGATGGCGTAGTTATGCGCACCGTGAGATTTCAGCACTGCTTCCAGTTCTGGCCAG
ATGGGATTATGCCGACGCTGATACTCTTCGTGGGCGTCGGGGTTTACCTGCATGACAAAGGCTTACCGGA
TACCTGTCCGCCTTTCTTAATTAAGTTTGCAAGCAGCAGATTACGCGCAGAAAAAAAGGATCTCAAGGAG
ATCCTTTGGATCACAAAAAAAAAGCCCGCTCATTAGGCGGGTTAAATTCCCGGGTACTGCAGCCGATTCA
TTAATGCAGGTTAACCTGGCTTATCGAAATTAATACGACTCACTATAGGGAGACCGGCAGATCTGATCCC
TACTCCAAAAATGTCAAAGATACAGTCTCAGAAGACCAAAGGGCTAT
Features (pLannotate 1.2.2; 28 found; start..end, strand, type, name):
      1..346     +  promoter       CaMV 35S promoter: strong constitutive promoter from cauliflower mosaic virus
    298..344     +  promoter       minimal CaMV 35S promoter: minimal 35S promoter from cauliflower mosaic virus
    507..683     +  polyA_signal   CaMV poly(A) signal: cauliflower mosaic virus polyadenylation signal
   1245..1263    -  promoter       SP6 promoter: promoter for bacteriophage SP6 RNA polymerase
   1328..1987    -  CDS            CmR: chloramphenicol acetyltransferase; cat; confers resistance to chloramphenicol
   1988..2024    -  promoter       cat promoter (fragment): promoter of the E. coli cat gene encoding chloramphenicol acetyltransferase
   2024..2052    -  promoter       tet promoter: E. coli promoter for tetracycline efflux protein gene
   2114..2282    -  rep_origin     ori (fragment): high-copy-number ColE1/pMB1/pBR322/pUC origin of replication
   2314..3021    +  terminator     OCS terminator: octopine synthase terminator
   3022..3042    +  misc_feature   MCS (fragment): pUC18/19 multiple cloning site
   3045..3199    +  CDS            lacZα (fragment): LacZα fragment of β-galactosidase; lacZ fragment
   3265..3289    +  misc_feature   RB T-DNA repeat: right border repeat from nopaline C58 T-DNA
   3629..4030    +  CDS            Y4CG_SINFN (fragment): Protein inferred from homology: Swiss-Prot protein existence level 3. From Sinorhizobium fredii (strain NBRC 101917 / NGR234).
   4590..5219    +  CDS            pVS1 StaA: stability protein from the Pseudomonas plasmid pVS1 (Heeb et al., 2000)
   5648..6721    +  CDS            pVS1 RepA: replication protein from the Pseudomonas plasmid pVS1 (Heeb et al., 2000)
   6787..6981    +  rep_origin     pVS1 oriV: origin of replication for the Pseudomonas plasmid pVS1 (Heeb et al., 2000)
   7184..7223    +  CDS            rop (fragment): Rop protein, which maintains plasmids at low copy number; rop
   7325..7465    +  misc_feature   bom: basis of mobility region from pBR322
   7651..8239    -  rep_origin     ori: high-copy-number ColE1/pMB1/pBR322/pUC origin of replication
   8326..9120    -  CDS            KanR: aminoglycoside phosphotransferase; aphA-3; confers resistance to kanamycin
   9545..9569    +  misc_feature   LB T-DNA repeat: left border repeat from nopaline C58 T-DNA
   9655..9907    -  terminator     MAS terminator: mannopine synthase terminator
   9920..10468   -  CDS            bar: PAT_STRHY - Experimental evidence at protein level: Swiss-Prot protein existence level 1. Inactivates phosphinothricin (PPT) by transfer of an acetyl group from acetyl CoA. Can also acetylate demethylphosphinothricin but not PTT or glutamate. This enzyme is an effector of phosphinothricin tripeptide (PTT or bialaphos) resistance. From Streptomyces hygroscopicus. Introduced by genetic manipulation and expressed in glufosinate-tolerant maize by Dekalb Genetics.
  10474..10854   -  promoter       MAS promoter: mannopine synthase promoter (Velten et al., 1984)
  10903..11061   -  CDS            rhaM (fragment): RHAM_ECOLI - Also known as yiiL. Experimental evidence at protein level: Swiss-Prot protein existence level 1. Involved in the anomeric conversion of L-rhamnose. From Escherichia coli (strain K12).
  11085..11126   -  rep_origin     ori (fragment): high-copy-number ColE1/pMB1/pBR322/pUC origin of replication
  11231..11249   +  promoter       T7 promoter: promoter for bacteriophage T7 RNA polymerase
  11270..11317   +  promoter       CaMV 35S promoter (enhanced) (fragment): cauliflower mosaic virus 35S promoter with a duplicated enhancer region
