[The description below was written by a language model from this plasmid's Addgene catalogue record and pLannotate feature annotations shown in this document.]
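Description:
pFGC5941-PacI-ath-STTM415 is a plant expression binary vector built on the pFGC5941-PacI backbone and designed to knock down miR415 function in Arabidopsis thaliana. The T-DNA is delimited by nopaline-type left and right border repeats. Outside the borders, the backbone carries the pVS1 oriV with its RepA and StaA genes, which support replication and stable maintenance in Agrobacterium. It also has a ColE1/pBR322-type origin with a bom site for propagation in E. coli, and a kanamycin resistance gene. Bacterial selection is on both kanamycin and chloramphenicol, because the insert brings in its own chloramphenicol acetyltransferase gene.

The payload is a roughly 2.8 kb cassette cloned into a PacI site that is retained on both sides. According to the depositor it consists of a 2x35S promoter, the short tandem target mimic (STTM), a 35S terminator and CmR. The annotation is consistent with this: an enhanced CaMV 35S promoter spans the origin of the circular sequence and is followed by an unannotated stretch where the STTM should lie. Next come the CaMV poly(A) signal and a reverse-oriented CmR gene, flanked by remnants of a cloning vector (partial ori, SP6 and T7 promoters). An STTM transcript carries two non-cleavable miRNA binding sites joined by a spacer, so it sequesters the target miRNA and triggers its degradation. The STTM element itself is not annotated in the feature table. Also within the T-DNA is a bar gene driven by the mannopine synthase promoter and terminator, which gives Basta (phosphinothricin) selection of transformed plants, and an OCS terminator left over from the parent vector. The construct is typically used for Agrobacterium-mediated transformation to produce miR415 loss-of-function lines for studying what this miRNA does.
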