Addgene plasmid #84134: pFGC5941-PacI-ath-STTM415
Purpose: target miRNA415 for destruction in Arabidopsis thaliana
Depositing lab: Guiliang Tang. Depositing organization: Michigan Technological University. Publication: Construction of short tandem target mimic (STTM) to block the functions of plant and animal microRNAs. Tang G, Yan J, Gu Y, Qiao M, Fan R, Mao Y, Tang X. Methods. 2012 Oct;58(2):118-25. doi: 10.1016/j.ymeth.2012.10.006. Epub 2012 Oct 23. PubMed 23098881.
Backbone
  Vector backbone: pFGC5941-PacI
  Backbone manufacturer: Guiliang Tang (Addgene plasmid # 44182)
  Backbone size w/o insert (bp): 8608
  Vector type: Plant Expression
  Selectable markers: Basta
Growth in bacteria
  Bacterial resistance: Chloramphenicol and Kanamycin, 25 & 50 μg/mL
  Growth temperature: 37°C
  Growth strain: DH5alpha
  Copy number: High Copy
Gene/Insert
  Gene/Insert name: STTM415
  Species: A. thaliana (mustard weed)
  Insert size (bp): 2846
  Promoter: 2x35S
  Cloning method: Restriction Enzyme; 5′ cloning site PacI (not destroyed); 3′ cloning site PacI (not destroyed)
  Sequencing primers: 5′ CACTATCCTTCGCAAGACCCTTCC; 3′ CAACACATGAGCGAAACCCTATAA
Terms and licenses: Academic/Nonprofit Terms; Industry Terms: Not Available to Industry
Depositor comments: The insert within this plasmid contains a 2x35S promoter, STTM, T35S and CmR.
How to cite: pFGC5941-PacI-ath-STTM415 was a gift from Guiliang Tang (Addgene plasmid # 84134 ; http://n2t.net/addgene:84134 ; RRID:Addgene_84134)
