>Addgene plasmid #84134 | pFGC5941-PacI-ath-STTM415 | depositor partial sequence | sequence record 160690 | STTM
ATGTTCTGTTTCGACTGCTCTGTTGTTGTTGTTGTTATGGTCTAATTTAAATATGGTCTAAAGAAGAAGA
ATATGTTCTGTTTCGACTGCTCTGTT
